>Addgene plasmid #241445 | pLENTICRISPR V2 Hygro sgRELA_1 | addgene full sequence | sequence record 492087 | Addgene NGS Result
TGATGCGGTTTTGGCAGTACATCAATGGGCGTGGATAGCGGTTTGACTCACGGGGATTTCCAAGTCTCCA
CCCCATTGACGTCAATGGGAGTTTGTTTTGGCACCAAAATCAACGGGACTTTCCAAAATGTCGTAACAAC
TCCGCCCCATTGACGCAAATGGGCGGTAGGCGTGTACGGTGGGAGGTCTATATAAGCAGCGCGTTTTGCC
TGTACTGGGTCTCTCTGGTTAGACCAGATCTGAGCCTGGGAGCTCTCTGGCTAACTAGGGAACCCACTGC
TTAAGCCTCAATAAAGCTTGCCTTGAGTGCTTCAAGTAGTGTGTGCCCGTCTGTTGTGTGACTCTGGTAA
CTAGAGATCCCTCAGACCCTTTTAGTCAGTGTGGAAAATCTCTAGCAGTGGCGCCCGAACAGGGACTTGA
AAGCGAAAGGGAAACCAGAGGAGCTCTCTCGACGCAGGACTCGGCTTGCTGAAGCGCGCACGGCAAGAGG
CGAGGGGCGGCGACTGGTGAGTACGCCAAAAATTTTGACTAGCGGAGGCTAGAAGGAGAGAGATGGGTGC
GAGAGCGTCAGTATTAAGCGGGGGAGAATTAGATCGCGATGGGAAAAAATTCGGTTAAGGCCAGGGGGAA
AGAAAAAATATAAATTAAAACATATAGTATGGGCAAGCAGGGAGCTAGAACGATTCGCAGTTAATCCTGG
CCTGTTAGAAACATCAGAAGGCTGTAGACAAATACTGGGACAGCTACAACCATCCCTTCAGACAGGATCA
GAAGAACTTAGATCATTATATAATACAGTAGCAACCCTCTATTGTGTGCATCAAAGGATAGAGATAAAAG
ACACCAAGGAAGCTTTAGACAAGATAGAGGAAGAGCAAAACAAAAGTAAGACCACCGCACAGCAAGCGGC
CGCTGATCTTCAGACCTGGAGGAGGAGATATGAGGGACAATTGGAGAAGTGAATTATATAAATATAAAGT
AGTAAAAATTGAACCATTAGGAGTAGCACCCACCAAGGCAAAGAGAAGAGTGGTGCAGAGAGAAAAAAGA
GCAGTGGGAATAGGAGCTTTGTTCCTTGGGTTCTTGGGAGCAGCAGGAAGCACTATGGGCGCAGCGTCAA
TGACGCTGACGGTACAGGCCAGACAATTATTGTCTGGTATAGTGCAGCAGCAGAACAATTTGCTGAGGGC
TATTGAGGCGCAACAGCATCTGTTGCAACTCACAGTCTGGGGCATCAAGCAGCTCCAGGCAAGAATCCTG
GCTGTGGAAAGATACCTAAAGGATCAACAGCTCCTGGGGATTTGGGGTTGCTCTGGAAAACTCATTTGCA
CCACTGCTGTGCCTTGGAATGCTAGTTGGAGTAATAAATCTCTGGAACAGATTTGGAATCACACGACCTG
GATGGAGTGGGACAGAGAAATTAACAATTACACAAGCTTAATACACTCCTTAATTGAAGAATCGCAAAAC
CAGCAAGAAAAGAATGAACAAGAATTATTGGAATTAGATAAATGGGCAAGTTTGTGGAATTGGTTTAACA
TAACAAATTGGCTGTGGTATATAAAATTATTCATAATGATAGTAGGAGGCTTGGTAGGTTTAAGAATAGT
TTTTGCTGTACTTTCTATAGTGAATAGAGTTAGGCAGGGATATTCACCATTATCGTTTCAGACCCACCTC
CCAACCCCGAGGGGACCCGACAGGCCCGAAGGAATAGAAGAAGAAGGTGGAGAGAGAGACAGAGACAGAT
CCATTCGATTAGTGAACGGATCGGCACTGCGTGCGCCAATTCTGCAGACAAATGGCAGTATTCATCCACA
ATTTTAAAAGAAAAGGGGGGATTGGGGGGTACAGTGCAGGGGAAAGAATAGTAGACATAATAGCAACAGA
CATACAAACTAAAGAATTACAAAAACAAATTACAAAAATTCAAAATTTTCGGGTTTATTACAGGGACAGC
AGAGATCCAGTTTGGTTAATTAAGGTACCGAGGGCCTATTTCCCATGATTCCTTCATATTTGCATATACG
ATACAAGGCTGTTAGAGAGATAATTAGAATTAATTTGACTGTAAACACAAAGATATTAGTACAAAATACG
TGACGTAGAAAGTAATAATTTCTTGGGTAGTTTGCAGTTTTAAAATTATGTTTTAAAATGGACTATCATA
TGCTTACCGTAACTTGAAAGTATTTCGATTTCTTGGCTTTATATATCTTGTGGAAAGGACGAAACACCGT
CATTGAGCAGCCCAAGCAGGTTTTAGAGCTAGAAATAGCAAGTTAAAATAAGGCTAGTCCGTTATCAACT
TGAAAAAGTGGCACCGAGTCGGTGCTTTTTTGAATTCGCTAGCTAGGTCTTGAAAGGAGTGGGAATTGGC
TCCGGTGCCCGTCAGTGGGCAGAGCGCACATCGCCCACAGTCCCCGAGAAGTTGGGGGGAGGGGTCGGCA
ATTGATCCGGTGCCTAGAGAAGGTGGCGCGGGGTAAACTGGGAAAGTGATGTCGTGTACTGGCTCCGCCT
TTTTCCCGAGGGTGGGGGAGAACCGTATATAAGTGCAGTAGTCGCCGTGAACGTTCTTTTTCGCAACGGG
TTTGCCGCCAGAACACAGGACCGGTTCTAGAGCGCTGCCACCATGGACAAGAAGTACAGCATCGGCCTGG
ACATCGGCACCAACTCTGTGGGCTGGGCCGTGATCACCGACGAGTACAAGGTGCCCAGCAAGAAATTCAA
GGTGCTGGGCAACACCGACCGGCACAGCATCAAGAAGAACCTGATCGGAGCCCTGCTGTTCGACAGCGGC
GAAACAGCCGAGGCCACCCGGCTGAAGAGAACCGCCAGAAGAAGATACACCAGACGGAAGAACCGGATCT
GCTATCTGCAAGAGATCTTCAGCAACGAGATGGCCAAGGTGGACGACAGCTTCTTCCACAGACTGGAAGA
GTCCTTCCTGGTGGAAGAGGATAAGAAGCACGAGCGGCACCCCATCTTCGGCAACATCGTGGACGAGGTG
GCCTACCACGAGAAGTACCCCACCATCTACCACCTGAGAAAGAAACTGGTGGACAGCACCGACAAGGCCG
ACCTGCGGCTGATCTATCTGGCCCTGGCCCACATGATCAAGTTCCGGGGCCACTTCCTGATCGAGGGCGA
CCTGAACCCCGACAACAGCGACGTGGACAAGCTGTTCATCCAGCTGGTGCAGACCTACAACCAGCTGTTC
GAGGAAAACCCCATCAACGCCAGCGGCGTGGACGCCAAGGCCATCCTGTCTGCCAGACTGAGCAAGAGCA
GACGGCTGGAAAATCTGATCGCCCAGCTGCCCGGCGAGAAGAAGAATGGCCTGTTCGGAAACCTGATTGC
CCTGAGCCTGGGCCTGACCCCCAACTTCAAGAGCAACTTCGACCTGGCCGAGGATGCCAAACTGCAGCTG
AGCAAGGACACCTACGACGACGACCTGGACAACCTGCTGGCCCAGATCGGCGACCAGTACGCCGACCTGT
TTCTGGCCGCCAAGAACCTGTCCGACGCCATCCTGCTGAGCGACATCCTGAGAGTGAACACCGAGATCAC
CAAGGCCCCCCTGAGCGCCTCTATGATCAAGAGATACGACGAGCACCACCAGGACCTGACCCTGCTGAAA
GCTCTCGTGCGGCAGCAGCTGCCTGAGAAGTACAAAGAGATTTTCTTCGACCAGAGCAAGAACGGCTACG
CCGGCTACATTGACGGCGGAGCCAGCCAGGAAGAGTTCTACAAGTTCATCAAGCCCATCCTGGAAAAGAT
GGACGGCACCGAGGAACTGCTCGTGAAGCTGAACAGAGAGGACCTGCTGCGGAAGCAGCGGACCTTCGAC
AACGGCAGCATCCCCCACCAGATCCACCTGGGAGAGCTGCACGCCATTCTGCGGCGGCAGGAAGATTTTT
ACCCATTCCTGAAGGACAACCGGGAAAAGATCGAGAAGATCCTGACCTTCCGCATCCCCTACTACGTGGG
CCCTCTGGCCAGGGGAAACAGCAGATTCGCCTGGATGACCAGAAAGAGCGAGGAAACCATCACCCCCTGG
AACTTCGAGGAAGTGGTGGACAAGGGCGCTTCCGCCCAGAGCTTCATCGAGCGGATGACCAACTTCGATA
AGAACCTGCCCAACGAGAAGGTGCTGCCCAAGCACAGCCTGCTGTACGAGTACTTCACCGTGTATAACGA
GCTGACCAAAGTGAAATACGTGACCGAGGGAATGAGAAAGCCCGCCTTCCTGAGCGGCGAGCAGAAAAAG
GCCATCGTGGACCTGCTGTTCAAGACCAACCGGAAAGTGACCGTGAAGCAGCTGAAAGAGGACTACTTCA
AGAAAATCGAGTGCTTCGACTCCGTGGAAATCTCCGGCGTGGAAGATCGGTTCAACGCCTCCCTGGGCAC
ATACCACGATCTGCTGAAAATTATCAAGGACAAGGACTTCCTGGACAATGAGGAAAACGAGGACATTCTG
GAAGATATCGTGCTGACCCTGACACTGTTTGAGGACAGAGAGATGATCGAGGAACGGCTGAAAACCTATG
CCCACCTGTTCGACGACAAAGTGATGAAGCAGCTGAAGCGGCGGAGATACACCGGCTGGGGCAGGCTGAG
CCGGAAGCTGATCAACGGCATCCGGGACAAGCAGTCCGGCAAGACAATCCTGGATTTCCTGAAGTCCGAC
GGCTTCGCCAACAGAAACTTCATGCAGCTGATCCACGACGACAGCCTGACCTTTAAAGAGGACATCCAGA
AAGCCCAGGTGTCCGGCCAGGGCGATAGCCTGCACGAGCACATTGCCAATCTGGCCGGCAGCCCCGCCAT
TAAGAAGGGCATCCTGCAGACAGTGAAGGTGGTGGACGAGCTCGTGAAAGTGATGGGCCGGCACAAGCCC
GAGAACATCGTGATCGAAATGGCCAGAGAGAACCAGACCACCCAGAAGGGACAGAAGAACAGCCGCGAGA
GAATGAAGCGGATCGAAGAGGGCATCAAAGAGCTGGGCAGCCAGATCCTGAAAGAACACCCCGTGGAAAA
CACCCAGCTGCAGAACGAGAAGCTGTACCTGTACTACCTGCAGAATGGGCGGGATATGTACGTGGACCAG
GAACTGGACATCAACCGGCTGTCCGACTACGATGTGGACCATATCGTGCCTCAGAGCTTTCTGAAGGACG
ACTCCATCGACAACAAGGTGCTGACCAGAAGCGACAAGAACCGGGGCAAGAGCGACAACGTGCCCTCCGA
AGAGGTCGTGAAGAAGATGAAGAACTACTGGCGGCAGCTGCTGAACGCCAAGCTGATTACCCAGAGAAAG
TTCGACAATCTGACCAAGGCCGAGAGAGGCGGCCTGAGCGAACTGGATAAGGCCGGCTTCATCAAGAGAC
AGCTGGTGGAAACCCGGCAGATCACAAAGCACGTGGCACAGATCCTGGACTCCCGGATGAACACTAAGTA
CGACGAGAATGACAAGCTGATCCGGGAAGTGAAAGTGATCACCCTGAAGTCCAAGCTGGTGTCCGATTTC
CGGAAGGATTTCCAGTTTTACAAAGTGCGCGAGATCAACAACTACCACCACGCCCACGACGCCTACCTGA
ACGCCGTCGTGGGAACCGCCCTGATCAAAAAGTACCCTAAGCTGGAAAGCGAGTTCGTGTACGGCGACTA
CAAGGTGTACGACGTGCGGAAGATGATCGCCAAGAGCGAGCAGGAAATCGGCAAGGCTACCGCCAAGTAC
TTCTTCTACAGCAACATCATGAACTTTTTCAAGACCGAGATTACCCTGGCCAACGGCGAGATCCGGAAGC
GGCCTCTGATCGAGACAAACGGCGAAACCGGGGAGATCGTGTGGGATAAGGGCCGGGATTTTGCCACCGT
GCGGAAAGTGCTGAGCATGCCCCAAGTGAATATCGTGAAAAAGACCGAGGTGCAGACAGGCGGCTTCAGC
AAAGAGTCTATCCTGCCCAAGAGGAACAGCGATAAGCTGATCGCCAGAAAGAAGGACTGGGACCCTAAGA
AGTACGGCGGCTTCGACAGCCCCACCGTGGCCTATTCTGTGCTGGTGGTGGCCAAAGTGGAAAAGGGCAA
GTCCAAGAAACTGAAGAGTGTGAAAGAGCTGCTGGGGATCACCATCATGGAAAGAAGCAGCTTCGAGAAG
AATCCCATCGACTTTCTGGAAGCCAAGGGCTACAAAGAAGTGAAAAAGGACCTGATCATCAAGCTGCCTA
AGTACTCCCTGTTCGAGCTGGAAAACGGCCGGAAGAGAATGCTGGCCTCTGCCGGCGAACTGCAGAAGGG
AAACGAACTGGCCCTGCCCTCCAAATATGTGAACTTCCTGTACCTGGCCAGCCACTATGAGAAGCTGAAG
GGCTCCCCCGAGGATAATGAGCAGAAACAGCTGTTTGTGGAACAGCACAAGCACTACCTGGACGAGATCA
TCGAGCAGATCAGCGAGTTCTCCAAGAGAGTGATCCTGGCCGACGCTAATCTGGACAAAGTGCTGTCCGC
CTACAACAAGCACCGGGATAAGCCCATCAGAGAGCAGGCCGAGAATATCATCCACCTGTTTACCCTGACC
AATCTGGGAGCCCCTGCCGCCTTCAAGTACTTTGACACCACCATCGACCGGAAGAGGTACACCAGCACCA
AAGAGGTGCTGGACGCCACCCTGATCCACCAGAGCATCACCGGCCTGTACGAGACACGGATCGACCTGTC
TCAGCTGGGAGGCGACAAGCGACCTGCCGCCACAAAGAAGGCTGGACAGGCTAAGAAGAAGAAAGATTAC
AAAGACGATGACGATAAGGGATCCGGCGCAACAAACTTCTCTCTGCTGAAACAAGCCGGAGATGTCGAAG
AGAATCCTGGACCGAAAAAGCCTGAACTCACCGCGACGTCTGTCGAGAAGTTTCTGATCGAAAAGTTCGA
CAGCGTGTCCGACCTGATGCAGCTCTCGGAGGGCGAAGAATCTCGTGCTTTCAGCTTCGATGTAGGAGGG
CGTGGATATGTCCTGCGGGTAAATAGCTGCGCCGATGGTTTCTACAAAGATCGTTATGTTTATCGGCACT
TTGCATCGGCCGCGCTCCCGATTCCGGAAGTGCTTGACATTGGGGAATTCAGCGAGAGCCTGACCTATTG
CATCTCCCGCCGTGCACAGGGTGTCACGTTGCAAGACCTGCCTGAAACCGAACTGCCCGCTGTTCTGCAG
CCGGTCGCGGAGGCCATGGATGCGATCGCTGCGGCCGATCTTAGCCAGACGAGCGGGTTCGGCCCATTCG
GACCGCAAGGAATCGGTCAATACACTACATGGCGTGATTTCATATGCGCGATTGCTGATCCCCATGTGTA
TCACTGGCAAACTGTGATGGACGACACCGTCAGTGCGTCCGTCGCGCAGGCTCTCGATGAGCTGATGCTT
TGGGCCGAGGACTGCCCCGAAGTCCGGCACCTCGTGCACGCGGATTTCGGCTCCAACAATGTCCTGACGG
ACAATGGCCGCATAACAGCGGTCATTGACTGGAGCGAGGCGATGTTCGGGGATTCCCAATACGAGGTCGC
CAACATCTTCTTCTGGAGGCCGTGGTTGGCTTGTATGGAGCAGCAGACGCGCTACTTCGAGCGGAGGCAT
CCGGAGCTTGCAGGATCGCCGCGGCTCCGGGCGTATATGCTCCGCATTGGTCTTGACCAACTCTATCAGA
GCTTGGTTGACGGCAATTTCGATGATGCAGCTTGGGCGCAGGGTCGATGCGACGCAATCGTCCGATCCGG
AGCCGGGACTGTCGGGCGTACACAAATCGCCCGCAGAAGCGCGGCCGTCTGGACCGATGGCTGTGTAGAA
GTACTTCGCCGATAGACGCGTTAAGTCGACAATCAACCTCTGGATTACAAAATTTGTGAAAGATTGACTG
GTATTCTTAACTATGTTGCTCCTTTTACGCTATGTGGATACGCTGCTTTAATGCCTTTGTATCATGCTAT
TGCTTCCCGTATGGCTTTCATTTTCTCCTCCTTGTATAAATCCTGGTTGCTGTCTCTTTATGAGGAGTTG
TGGCCCGTTGTCAGGCAACGTGGCGTGGTGTGCACTGTGTTTGCTGACGCAACCCCCACTGGTTGGGGCA
TTGCCACCACCTGTCAGCTCCTTTCCGGGACTTTCGCTTTCCCCCTCCCTATTGCCACGGCGGAACTCAT
CGCCGCCTGCCTTGCCCGCTGCTGGACAGGGGCTCGGCTGTTGGGCACTGACAATTCCGTGGTGTTGTCG
GGGAAATCATCGTCCTTTCCTTGGCTGCTCGCCTGTGTTGCCACCTGGATTCTGCGCGGGACGTCCTTCT
GCTACGTCCCTTCGGCCCTCAATCCAGCGGACCTTCCTTCCCGCGGCCTGCTGCCGGCTCTGCGGCCTCT
TCCGCGTCTTCGCCTTCGCCCTCAGACGAGTCGGATCTCCCTTTGGGCCGCCTCCCCGCGTCGACTTTAA
GACCAATGACTTACAAGGCAGCTGTAGATCTTAGCCACTTTTTAAAAGAAAAGGGGGGACTGGAAGGGCT
AATTCACTCCCAACGAAGACAAGATCTGCTTTTTGCTTGTACTGGGTCTCTCTGGTTAGACCAGATCTGA
GCCTGGGAGCTCTCTGGCTAACTAGGGAACCCACTGCTTAAGCCTCAATAAAGCTTGCCTTGAGTGCTTC
AAGTAGTGTGTGCCCGTCTGTTGTGTGACTCTGGTAACTAGAGATCCCTCAGACCCTTTTAGTCAGTGTG
GAAAATCTCTAGCAGGGCCCGTTTAAACCCGCTGATCAGCCTCGACTGTGCCTTCTAGTTGCCAGCCATC
TGTTGTTTGCCCCTCCCCCGTGCCTTCCTTGACCCTGGAAGGTGCCACTCCCACTGTCCTTTCCTAATAA
AATGAGGAAATTGCATCGCATTGTCTGAGTAGGTGTCATTCTATTCTGGGGGGTGGGGTGGGGCAGGACA
GCAAGGGGGAGGATTGGGAAGACAATAGCAGGCATGCTGGGGATGCGGTGGGCTCTATGGCTTCTGAGGC
GGAAAGAACCAGCTGGGGCTCTAGGGGGTATCCCC
[124 nt withheld, positions 9066-9189]
C
[91 nt withheld, positions 9191-9281]
A
[49 nt withheld, positions 9283-9331]
CCTTTGACGTTGGAGTCCACGTTCTTT
[37 nt withheld, positions 9359-9395]
ACCCTATCTCGGTCTATTCTTTTGATTTATAAGGGATTTTGCCGATTTCGGCCTATTGGTTAAAAAATGA
GCTGATTTAACAAAAATTTAACGCGAATTAATTCTGTGGAATGTGTGTCAGTTAGGGTGTGGAAAGTCCC
CAGGCTCCCCAGCAGGCAGAAGTATGCAAAGCATGCATCTCAATTAGTCAGCAACCAGGTGTGGAAAGTC
CCCAGGCTCCCCAGCAGGCAGAAGTATGCAAAGCATGCATCTCAATTAGTCAGCAACCATAGTCCCGCCC
CTAACTCCGCCCATCCCGCCCCTAACTCCGCCCAGTTCCGCCCATTCTCCGCCCCATGGCTGACTAATTT
TTTTTATTTATGCAGAGGCCGAGGCCGCCTCTGCCTCTGAGCTATTCCAGAAGTAGTGAGGAGGCTTTTT
TGGAGGCCTAGGCTTTTGCAAAAAGCTCCCGGGAGCTTGTATATCCATTTTCGGATCTGATCAGCACGTG
TTGACAATTAATCATCGGCATAGTATATCGGCATAGTATAATACGACAAGGTGAGGAACTAAACCATGGC
CAAGTTGACCAGTGCCGTTCCGGTGCTCACCGCGCGCGACGTCGCCGGAGCGGTCGAGTTCTGGACCGAC
CGGCTCGGGTTCTCCCGGGACTTCGTGGAGGACGACTTCGCCGGTGTGGTCCGGGACGACGTGACCCTGT
TCATCAGCGCGGTCCAGGACCAGGTGGTGCCGGACAACACCCTGGCCTGGGTGTGGGTGCGCGGCCTGGA
CGAGCTGTACGCCGAGTGGTCGGAGGTCGTGTCCACGAACTTCCGGGACGCCTCCGGGCCGGCCATGACC
GAGATCGGCGAGCAGCCGTGGGGGCGGGAGTTCGCCCTGCGCGACCCGGCCGGCAACTGCGTGCACTTCG
TGGCCGAGGAGCAGGACTGACACGTGCTACGAGATTTCGATTCCACCGCCGCCTTCTATGAAAGGTTGGG
CTTCGGAATCGTTTTCCGGGACGCCGGCTGGATGATCCTCCAGCGCGGGGATCTCATGCTGGAGTTCTTC
GCCCACCCCAACTTGTTTATTGCAGCTTATAATGGTTACAAATAAAGCAATAGCATCACAAATTTCACAA
ATAAAGCATTTTTTTCACTGCATTCTAGTTGTGGTTTGTCCAAACTCATCAATGTATCTTATCATGTCTG
TATACCGTCGACCTCTAGCTAGAGCTTGGCGTAATCATGGTCATAGCTGTTTCCTGTGTGAAATTGTTAT
CCGCTCACAATTCCACACAACATACGAGCCGGAAGCATAAAGTGTAAAGCCTGGGGTGCCTAATGAGTGA
GCTAACTCACATTAATTGCGTTGCGCTCACTGCCCGCTTTCCAGTCGGGAAACCTGTCGTGCCAGCTGCA
TTAATGAATCGGCCAACGCGCGGGGAGAGGCGGTTTGCGTATTGGGCGCTCTTCCGCTTCCTCGCTCACT
GACTCGCTGCGCTCGGTCGTTCGGCTGCGGCGAGCGGTATCAGCTCACTCAAAGGCGGTAATACGGTTAT
CCACAGAATCAGGGGATAACGCAGGAAAGAACATGTGAGCAAAAGGCCAGCAAAAGGCCAGGAACCGTAA
AAAGGCCGCGTTGCTGGCGTTTTTCCATAGGCTCCGCCCCCCTGACGAGCATCACAAAAATCGACGCTCA
AGTCAGAGGTGGCGAAACCCGACAGGACTATAAAGATACCAGGCGTTTCCCCCTGGAAGCTCCCTCGTGC
GCTCTCCTGTTCCGACCCTGCCGCTTACCGGATACCTGTCCGCCTTTCTCCCTTCGGGAAGCGTGGCGCT
TTCTCATAGCTCACGCTGTAGGTATCTCAGTTCGGTGTAGGTCGTTCGCTCCAAGCTGGGCTGTGTGCAC
GAACCCCCCGTTCAGCCCGACCGCTGCGCCTTATCCGGTAACTATCGTCTTGAGTCCAACCCGGTAAGAC
ACGACTTATCGCCACTGGCAGCAGCCACTGGTAACAGGATTAGCAGAGCGAGGTATGTAGGCGGTGCTAC
AGAGTTCTTGAAGTGGTGGCCTAACTACGGCTACACTAGAAGAACAGTATTTGGTATCTGCGCTCTGCTG
AAGCCAGTTACCTTCGGAAAAAGAGTTGGTAGCTCTTGATCCGGCAAACAAACCACCGCTGGTAGCGGTG
GTTTTTTTGTTTGCAAGCAGCAGATTACGCGCAGAAAAAAAGGATCTCAAGAAGATCCTTTGATCTTTTC
TACGGGGTCTGACGCTCAGTGGAACGAAAACTCACGTTAAGGGATTTTGGTCATGAGATTATCAAAAAGG
ATCTTCACCTAGATCCTTTTAAATTAAAAATGAAGTTTTAAATCAATCTAAAGTATATATGAGTAAACTT
GGTCTGACAGTTACCAATGCTTAATCAGTGAGGCACCTATCTCAGCGATCTGTCTATTTCGTTCATCCAT
AGTTGCCTGACTCCCCGTCGTGTAGATAACTACGATACGGGAGGGCTTACCATCTGGCCCCAGTGCTGCA
ATGATACCGCGAGACCCACGCTCACCGGCTCCAGATTTATCAGCAATAAACCAGCCAGCCGGAAGGGCCG
AGCGCAGAAGTGGTCCTGCAACTTTATCCGCCTCCATCCAGTCTATTAATTGTTGCCGGGAAGCTAGAGT
AAGTAGTTCGCCAGTTAATAGTTTGCGCAACGTTGTTGCCATTGCTACAGGCATCGTGGTGTCACGCTCG
TCGTTTGGTATGGCTTCATTCAGCTCCGGTTCCCAACGATCAAGGCGAGTTACATGATCCCCCATGTTGT
GCAAAAAAGCGGTTAGCTCCTTCGGTCCTCCGATCGTTGTCAGAAGTAAGTTGGCCGCAGTGTTATCACT
CATGGTTATGGCAGCACTGCATAATTCTCTTACTGTCATGCCATCCGTAAGATGCTTTTCTGTGACTGGT
GAGTACTCAACCAAGTCATTCTGAGAATAGTGTATGCGGCGACCGAGTTGCTCTTGCCCGGCGTCAATAC
GGGATAATACCGCGCCACATAGCAGAACTTTAAAAGTGCTCATCATTGGAAAACGTTCTTCGGGGCGAAA
ACTCTCAAGGATCTTACCGCTGTTGAGATCCAGTTCGATGTAACCCACTCGTGCACCCAACTGATCTTCA
GCATCTTTTACTTTCACCAGCGTTTCTGGGTGAGCAAAAACAGGAAGGCAAAATGCCGCAAAAAAGGGAA
TAAGGGCGACACGGAAATGTTGAATACTCATACTCTTCCTTTTTCAATATTATTGAAGCATTTATCAGGG
TTATTGTCTCATGAGCGGATACATATTTGAATGTATTTAGAAAAATAAACAAATAGGGGTTCCGCGCACA
TTTCCCCGAAAAGTGCCACCTGACGTCGACGGATCGGGAGATCTCCCGATCCCCTATGGTGCACTCTCAG
TACAATCTGCTCTGATGCCGCATAGTTAAGCCAGTATCTGCTCCCTGCTTGTGTGTTGGAGGTCGCTGAG
TAGTGCGCGAGCAAAATTTAAGCTACAACAAGGCAAGGCTTGACCGACAATTGCATGAAGAATCTGCTTA
GGGTTAGGCGTTTTGCGCTGCTTCGCGATGTACGGGCCAGATATACGCGCGCGTTGACATTGATTATTGA
CTAGTTATTAATAGTAATCAATTACGGGGTCATTAGTTCATAGCCCATATATGGAGTTCCGCGTTACATA
ACTTACGGTAAATGGCCCGCCTGGCTGACCGCCCAACGACCCCCGCCCATTGACGTCAATAATGACGTAT
GTTCCCATAGTAACGCCAATAGGGACTTTCCATTGACGTCAATGGGTGGAGTATTTACGGTAAACTGCCC
ACTTGGCAGTACATCAAGTGTATCATATGCCAAGTACGCCCCCTATTGACGTCAATGACGGTAAATGGCC
CGCCTGGCATTATGCCCAGTACATGACCTTATGGGACTTTCCTACTTGGCAGTACATCTACGTATTAGTC
ATCGCTATTACCATGG
Features (pLannotate 1.2.2; 33 found; start..end, strand, type, name):
    217..397     +  LTR            5' LTR (truncated): truncated 5' long terminal repeat (LTR) from HIV-1
    444..569     +  misc_feature   HIV-1 Ψ: packaging signal of human immunodeficiency virus type 1
    553..916     +  CDS            HIV-1 gag (fragment): gag protein from human immunodeficiency virus 1; gag
   1062..1295    +  misc_feature   RRE: The Rev response element (RRE) of HIV-1 allows for Rev-dependent mRNA export from the nucleus to the cytoplasm.
   1672..1772    +  CDS            Rev (fragment): human immunodeficiency virus 1 (HIV-1) Rev protein; rev; enhances nuclear export of unspliced and incompletely spliced viral mRNAs
   1822..1939    +  misc_feature   cPPT/CTS: central polypurine tract and central termination sequence of HIV-1
   1990..2230    +  promoter       U6 promoter: RNA polymerase III promoter for human U6 snRNA
   2260..2335    +  misc_RNA       gRNA scaffold: guide RNA scaffold for the Streptococcus pyogenes CRISPR/Cas9 system
   2353..2371    +  CDS            small t antigen (fragment): SV40 (simian virus 40) small t antigen
   2397..2608    +  promoter       EF-1α core promoter: core promoter for human elongation factor EF-1α
   2633..6736    +  CDS            Cas9: Cas9 (Csn1) endonuclease from the Streptococcus pyogenes Type II CRISPR/Cas system generates RNA-guided double strand breaks in DNA
   6874..7855    +  CDS            HygR (fragment): aminoglycoside phosphotransferase from E. coli; aph(4)-Ia; confers resistance to hygromycin
   7871..8459    +  misc_feature   WPRE: woodchuck hepatitis virus posttranscriptional regulatory element
   8510..8529    +  misc_feature   cPPT/CTS (fragment): central polypurine tract and central termination sequence of HIV-1
   8531..8764    +  LTR            3' LTR (ΔU3): self-inactivating 3' long terminal repeat (LTR) from HIV-1
   8796..9020    +  polyA_signal   bGH poly(A) signal: bovine growth hormone polyadenylation signal
   9024..9045    +  promoter       SV40 promoter (fragment): SV40 enhancer and early promoter
   9066..9494    +  rep_origin     f1 ori (sequence partly withheld): f1 bacteriophage origin of replication; arrow indicates direction of (+) strand synthesis
   9508..9837    +  promoter       SV40 promoter: SV40 enhancer and early promoter
   9885..9932    +  promoter       EM7 promoter: synthetic bacterial promoter&nbsp
   9951..10325   +  CDS            BleoR: antibiotic-binding protein; Sh ble from Streptoalloteichus hindustanus; confers resistance to bleomycin, phleomycin, and Zeocin™
  10335..10460   +  CDS            ble (fragment): BLE_KLEPN - Experimental evidence at protein level: Swiss-Prot protein existence level 1. Binding protein with a strong affinity to the bleomycin family of antibiotics. Binds to CL990; an antimitotic-antibiotic compound. From Klebsiella pneumoniae.
  10455..10576   +  polyA_signal   SV40 poly(A) signal: SV40 polyadenylation signal
  10647..10669   -  protein_bind   lac operator (fragment): The lac repressor binds to the lac operator to inhibit transcription in E. coli. This inhibition can be relieved by adding lactose or isopropyl-β-D-thiogalactopyranoside (IPTG). lac repressor encoded by lacI
  10673..10703   -  promoter       lac promoter: promoter for the E. coli lac operon
  10718..10739   -  protein_bind   CAP binding site: CAP binding activates transcription in the presence of cAMP. E. coli catabolite activator protein
  10752..10844   -  CDS            lacI (fragment): lac repressor; lacI; The lac repressor binds to the lac operator to inhibit transcription in E. coli. This inhibition can be relieved by adding lactose or isopropyl-β-D-thiogalactopyranoside (IPTG).
  11027..11615   -  rep_origin     ori: high-copy-number ColE1/pMB1/pBR322/pUC origin of replication
  11786..12646   -  CDS            AmpR: β-lactamase; bla; confers resistance to ampicillin, carbenicillin, and related antibiotics
  12647..12751   -  promoter       AmpR promoter: bla
  12810..12862   -  misc_feature   bom (fragment): basis of mobility region from pBR322
  13021..13400   +  enhancer       CMV enhancer: human cytomegalovirus immediate early enhancer
  13401..199     +  promoter       CMV promoter (across the origin): human cytomegalovirus (CMV) immediate early promoter
