[The description below was written by a language model from this plasmid's Addgene catalogue record and pLannotate feature annotations shown in this document.]
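Description:
pLENTICRISPR V2 Hygro sgRELA_1 is a lentiviral, all-in-one CRISPR/Cas9 plasmid built on the lentiCRISPR v2 backbone, with a hygromycin marker for selection in mammalian cells, and is intended to knock out RELA, which encodes the p65 subunit of NF-κB. It is propagated in E. coli as a high-copy plasmid through a ColE1/pUC-type origin with ampicillin resistance. The backbone also carries an f1 origin and an SV40/EM7-driven bleomycin/Zeocin resistance cassette located outside the viral transfer region.

The transfer cassette has a third-generation layout. A CMV enhancer/promoter is fused to a truncated HIV-1 5' LTR and drives genomic RNA production in packaging cells. It is followed by the Ψ packaging signal with a gag fragment, the RRE for Rev-dependent export, and the cPPT/CTS. The cassette ends with a WPRE to enhance transcript expression and a self-inactivating ΔU3 3' LTR, with a bGH polyadenylation signal downstream.

Within this frame, a human U6 RNA polymerase III promoter expresses the RELA-targeting guide joined to the S. pyogenes gRNA scaffold. An EF-1α core promoter drives S. pyogenes Cas9, followed by the hygromycin resistance coding sequence. The feature table does not annotate the element that links Cas9 to HygR. The record lists the insert species as synthetic and does not state the species of the targeted gene, although the gene aliases given are those of human RELA.

After packaging and transduction, hygromycin selects for cells that have integrated the cassette. In those cells the guide directs Cas9 to cut RELA and disrupt the gene, which is the deposited purpose of the plasmid. The "_1" in the name suggests it may be one of several guides against the same gene, though the record does not say so.
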