Addgene plasmid #241445: pLENTICRISPR V2 Hygro sgRELA_1
Purpose: Delete RELA
Depositing lab: Richard Possemato. Depositing organization: NYU Grossman School of Medicine.
Backbone
  Vector backbone: pLENTICRISPR V2
  Backbone manufacturer: Feng Zhang (Addgene #52961)
  Vector type: Mammalian Expression, CRISPR
  Selectable markers: Hygromycin
Growth in bacteria
  Bacterial resistance: Ampicillin, 100 μg/mL
  Growth temperature: 37°C
  Growth strain: NEB Stable
  Copy number: High Copy
Gene/Insert
  Gene/Insert name: sgRELA_1
  gRNA/shRNA sequence: GTCATTGAGCAGCCCAAGCAG
  Species: Synthetic
  Entrez Gene: RELA (a.k.a. AIF3BL3, CMCU, NFKB3, p65)
  Cloning method: Restriction Enzyme; 5′ cloning site Unknown (unknown if destroyed)
Terms and licenses: Academic/Nonprofit Terms; Industry Terms: Not Available to Industry
How to cite: pLENTICRISPR V2 Hygro sgRELA_1 was a gift from Richard Possemato (Addgene plasmid # 241445 ; http://n2t.net/addgene:241445 ; RRID:Addgene_241445)
